>Addgene plasmid #221833 | pTwist Amp_d5-HT2BR-7xsfGFP11-HA-HDR-donor | addgene full sequence | sequence record 439811 | Addgene NGS Result
AGCATTTACATACTCATGAAGGACCATGTGGTCACGGCCGCCACTACCGCTAGTGATGCCGGCGGCGTTC
ACGTACTCGTGCAGCACCATGTGGTCCCGGCTGCCTCCTCCGCTGCCTCCGTCGCCTCCGCTAGTGATGC
CGGCGGCGTTCACGTACTCGTGCAGCACCATGTGGTCCCGGCTGCCTCCTCCGCTGCCTCCGTCGCCTCC
GCTTCCTCCATCGCCGAGTCTGCTCGGTCGCCAGGCACTCGTGCTCGAATAGCGACACAGCAGGACCTTC
TTGAACGCCTGCCGGAACACCTTGTTGAAGATGGTGTAGAAGATGGGGTTCACCATGGAGCTAGCGTAGC
CCAGCCAGGTGACCACGTCGAAGACCCAGTGGCTAATTCGTTCCTCGCACTCCGCGCACACCGTGGGCAG
GAGATTGAGGACGAAGAATGGCGACCAGAGGATTACGAACGTAAAGAACACCACTCCCAGCACCTTGGTG
GCCTTCTGCTCCAGCCTGATGATCCTGCCGTGGCGCGAGGAGTTTCTGGAGATCACGCTGGAGTTCCGCG
AGTGATGAGATCGCACCGTCTGCTGACGCTGCAACATGCAGGGTGAGGATGTTGTCGTCCTGGTCTTGCC
ACCACATTCGCCCGCTCCCTGGTAGTTCATATTCTGGTGACTCCTCAAGGTGGCCGATCTTCTCAACGGT
GTGGATGAGTTGGAGGTGGTCGCTGTTTTGGTGGGCGTCAACAGCAGGGATGTTCGCACTCCGCCAAAAC
TGCTGCCCCGCCGACGATGACGACTTGAATCCCACGTGACCACCGAGGCGGTCTTTGAGATGCTCAACTT
TCGTCGGCCAGGACAAGGAGTTCCCGGAGCAGCCAAGTACCCACTACCATCGCTCTGAACTGTCAGCGAG
CTGCCCTGATTGTGAGCAGAGTGTGGACTGAGGGTGGAGCCAACTGTGGCTGGAGCCGCTCCTGCCGGTC
CACCTGTTATGCCGGCACTCACACTGGAGGTCAATGACTTTTTATTGCCACTACTGCACATGAGTAGCTC
CATCTCGCTGGGCGAACTGCTCACCGCCGTCGTGGTGGTGGTCACTCGGAAGGCGGACGAAATAATCTTC
ACCTCCGCCGATTTCACACAATTCTGGAGCGGTCTGTCCCCAAAATACGGACAAGTGCAAACCGAGGGCA
GCTGCAGGTAGTCCGACTGATGATTCTGCCCGGCTATGTGGCACTGCTTCGCCTTCTGCGGAGGATCTAG
CATAATTAGGTCAGGCGGAATGGCACTTCCTTCCAGATGCGTGCGGATTATGCATGACTGGCCGTCGTTT
TACAACGTCGTGACTGGGAAAACCCTGGCGCTTGTGGTGGATCACAGTTATTGGAGACTTCCTTGGCCGT
ACGATGGGTTTTGTTTCAGGTATCTGGCACTTTTCGGGGAAATGTGCGCGGAACCCCTATTTGTTTATTT
TTCTAAATACATTCAAATATGTATCCGCTCATGAGACAATAACCCTGATAAATGCTTCAATAATATTGAA
AAAGGAAGAGTATGAGTATTCAACATTTCCGTGTCGCCCTTATTCCCTTTTTTGCGGCATTTTGCCTTCC
TGTTTTTGCTCACCCAGAAACGCTGGTGAAAGTAAAAGATGCTGAAGATCAGTTGGGTGCACGAGTGGGT
TACATCGAACTGGATCTCAACAGCGGTAAGATCCTTGAGAGTTTTCGCCCCGAAGAACGTTTTCCAATGA
TGAGCACTTTTAAAGTTCTGCTATGTGGCGCGGTATTATCCCGTATTGACGCCGGGCAAGAGCAACTCGG
TCGCCGCATACACTATTCTCAGAATGACTTGGTTGAGTACTCACCAGTCACAGAAAAGCATCTTACGGAT
GGCATGACAGTAAGAGAATTATGCAGTGCTACCATAACCATGAGTGATAACACTGCGGCCAACTTACTTC
TGACAACGATCGGAGGACCGAAGGAGCTAACCGCTTTTTTGCACAACATGGGGGATCATGTAACTCGCCT
TGATCGTTGGGAACCGGAGCTGAATGAAGCCATACCAAACGACGAGCGTGACACCACGATGCCTGTAGCA
ATGGCAACAACGTTGCGCAAACTATTAACTGGCGAACTACTTACTCTAGCTTCCCGGCAACAATTAATAG
ACTGGATGGAGGCGGATAAAGTTGCAGGACCACTTCTGCGCTCGGCCCTTCCGGCTGGCTGGTTTATTGC
TGATAAATCTGGAGCCGGTGAGCGTGGCTCTCGCGGTATCATTGCAGCACTGGGGCCAGATGGTAAGCCC
TCCCGTATCGTAGTTATCTACACGACGGGGAGTCAGGCAACTATGGATGAACGAAATAGACAGATCGCTG
AGATAGGTGCCTCACTGATTAAGCATTGGTAACTGTCAGACCAAGTTTACTCATATATACTTTAGATTGA
TTTAAAACTTCATTTTTAATTTAAAAGGATCTAGGTGAAGATCCTTGAATTGCCATTATCAACAAGTTTG
TACAAAAAAGCAGGCTCCGAATTGGTATCACGAGGACGATTTGAAGCCCCCTACCCATTTACGCTGACTT
GACGGGACGGCGGCTTTGTTGAATAGAGCGTCAGACCCCGTAGAAAAGATCAAAGGATCTTCTTGAGATC
CTTTTTTTCTGCGCGTAATCTGCTGCTTGCAAACAAAAAAACCACCGCTACCAGCGGTGGTTTGTTTGCC
GGATCAAGAGCTACCAACTCTTTTTCCGAAGGTAACTGGCTTCAGCAGAGCGCAGATACCAAATACTGTT
CTTCTAGTGTAGCCGTAGTTAGGCCACCACTTCAAGAACTCTGTAGCACCGCCTACATACCTCGCTCTGC
TAATCCTGTTACCAGTGGCTGCTGCCAGTGGCGATAAGTCGTGTCTTACCGGGTTGGACTCAAGACGATA
GTTACCGGATAAGGCGCAGCGGTCGGGCTGAACGGGGGGTTCGTGCACACAGCCCAGCTTGGAGCGAACG
ACCTACACCGAACTGAGATACCTACAGCGTGAGCTATGAGAAAGCGCCACGCTTCCCGAAGGGAGAAAGG
CGGACAGGTATCCGGTAAGCGGCAGGGTCGGAACAGGAGAGCGCACGAGGGAGCTTCCAGGGGGAAACGC
CTGGTATCTTTATAGTCCTGTCGGGTTTCGCCACCTCTGACTTGAGCGTCGATTTTTGTGATGCTCGTCA
GGGGGGCGGAGCCTATGGAAAAACGCCAGCAACGCGGCCTTTTTACGGTTCCTGGCCTTTTGCTGGCCTT
TTGCTCACATGTTCTTTCCAGCGACATATGCCATACGCCGAACTGAACTCCACCTAATGTCTTGGAGATT
GTCGGATAGCGCGGAATAGGATTGTGCCCTCTGAGCGGATAACAATTTCACACAGGAAACAGCTATGACC
ATGACACATGCATCCACCATCGCAGACTTATCATCACTGAGCCTCCACCTAGCCTATAATTGCGGCCGCA
GCACATTCGAAACTTTCATCCGGCTTTCGTTATTACAGTTGGCCCCTTGTTGTTGTTTGATGTCCTTCAG
CCAGCTGCTCCGACTTGGTATTCGATTTGGCCAGCAGGCTTCTGGCTGCCTTCTGGCCACCGGATTCTCC
ATTCACATCCTGACCGTCAAATTCTTACGTGACCAGCTGAAATTTTTCATTTGGCCACAGAAATAAAACA
AAATGAATGAACTTTTCAAATAAAAATAGCAATCTGCCGGTCCAACCACACAAACAAACAACAAAAGTCA
CAAATTGCCGTGGATTTGTGTACGTGTCGGTTTCTTTAATGGATACCGATGAAATTCTTTGTGCATTGGC
GGGCAGTGAATTTGCCATAAATTTAATGCATAATTGCCAAATGCCAAACCAAATAGCGTTTATCGATCGA
AGTTTGCGAAGCGACATTGGCGCTTTATTTTTAAGAATTTCAAAAGTTGAACTTTATATATACAATCTTT
AAATTTACGTGAATTTTCAAGTTTATTTTCGAGTACGTAGTGAATCTAAAAGGAATTTCGCGGAAAATGC
TATCAAATATCAACAGATTGACATGAACTTTCGGTGAGCCAGAACTTTGTCGATAACTGAAGAGCGTTGC
TATAAAGTAAATGTGTTTGCCGGTATTACGTTGCTCGAAAGCAAACATTCCGCAATTAAGTGCATCTTCA
CCGTTTGCTGAGAGCTGAGGGAAATGGAAGGAACCACCAGGGGTGAGTAGCATGCTCGTTATGCTGTTGT
CTGTGGCTAGTTTAATCCCCGACCCTTGGCAATCCTGCGGGGATCCGACTCCACTTCAATATCTAATTCA
CTTGGCCCCACTTCTTACGCCTGGGACATGTGTTTTCAATGGCATGCAAATTGAATTTGAAATTAATTAG
AGGCACATAAGAATTTAAGCCCCAAGGACACACGTGTGAGCAGTGCGGAGTGCGTGGTGTGGAGTGCGGG
TGGGCATTATCGTCCTTTCGAGATTGCGTATACGACACGTTGTGCGGTGGACCGCAGGCGAAATGACCGG
CCTTTGCCGTATTTATATGTCACTTGCCACTGCCACACTTCTTTTCAGAACGCCCCGCACCGGAGCAGTG
GAATCCTGAAAATCCACACTGGCGCACTTGTGGGTATTCGTCTTCAGTTTGCCCGGTTTAACGGTCGTCT
GTTATTAAGCGTAATCTGGAACATCGTATGGGTAACTAGTAATGCCAGCTGCGTTTACGTATTCGTGAAG
CACCATATGGTCTCGTCCGCCCGACCCACCAGTTATACCCGCCGCGTTCACATACTCATGCAGCACCATG
TGATCCCGGCCTCCGGACCCTCCGGTTATTCCGGCTGCATTGACATATTCATGTAGTACCATATGGTCGC
GTCCTCCACTACCGCCAGTGATGCCTGCGGCGTTAACGTATTCGTGGAGAACCATATGATCTCTACCTCC
AGAGCCACCTGTAATCCCAGC
Features (pLannotate 1.2.2; 9 found; start..end, strand, type, name):
    283..501     -  CDS            HTR2A (fragment): 5HT2A_CAVPO - Experimental evidence at protein level: Swiss-Prot protein existence level 1. G-protein coupled receptor for 5-hydroxytryptamine (serotonin). Also functions as a receptor for various drugs and psychoactive substances, including mescaline, psilocybin, 1-(2,5- dimethoxy-4-iodophenyl)-2-aminopropane (DOI) and lysergic acid diethylamide (LSD). Ligand binding causes a conformation change that triggers signaling via guanine nucleotide-binding proteins (G proteins) and modulates the activity of down-stream effectors. Beta-arrestin family members inhibit signaling via G proteins and medi
   1317..1360    +  CDS            lacZα (fragment): LacZα fragment of β-galactosidase; lacZ fragment
   1447..1551    +  promoter       AmpR promoter: bla
   1552..2412    +  CDS            AmpR: β-lactamase; bla; confers resistance to ampicillin, carbenicillin, and related antibiotics
   2512..2536    +  protein_bind   attB1: mutant version of attB; recombination site for the Gateway® BP reaction BP Clonase™
   2653..3241    +  rep_origin     ori: high-copy-number ColE1/pMB1/pBR322/pUC origin of replication
   4696..4724    -  CDS            3xHA (fragment): three tandem HA epitope tags
   4728..4991    -  CDS            GFP11x7 (fragment): seven tandem copies of the 11th β-strand of superfolder GFP each GFP11 associates with GFP(1-10), consisting of the first 10 β-strands, to reconstitute fluorescent GFP (Kamiyama et al., 2016)
   4980..36      -  CDS            GFP11 (across the origin): 11th β-strand of superfolder GFP associates with GFP(1-10), consisting of the first 10 β-strands, to reconstitute fluorescent GFP (Cabantous et al., 2005; Kamiyama et al., 2016)
