[The description below was written by a language model from this plasmid's Addgene catalogue record and pLannotate feature annotations shown in this document.]
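Description:
pTwist Amp_d5-HT2BR-7xsfGFP11-HA-HDR-donor is a homology-directed repair donor plasmid for CRISPR-based knock-in at the Drosophila melanogaster serotonin receptor 5-HT2B locus. It is built on the commercial pTwist Amp High Copy cloning backbone and is propagated in E. coli through a high-copy ColE1/pUC-type origin, with selection by ampicillin via a β-lactamase gene under its native bla promoter. The annotation also picks up a short lacZα remnant and an attB1-like site, which appear to be backbone remnants rather than functional parts of the design. Although the catalogue lists mammalian and insect expression among the vector types, no eukaryotic promoter is annotated, consistent with a donor template that relies on the endogenous locus for expression.

The payload, carried on the reverse strand and spanning the numbering origin of the 4,991 nt sequence, is a tag cassette of seven tandem copies of the superfolder GFP β-strand 11 (GFP11) followed by an HA epitope, flanked by 5-HT2BR homology arms. The arms themselves are not explicitly annotated, but a fragment scored by similarity to a vertebrate 5-HT2A receptor lies just upstream of the tag in the reading direction and most likely corresponds to the fly receptor's C-terminal coding sequence within one arm. After a nuclease cut near the stop codon, repair from this donor fuses 7xGFP11-HA in frame to the end of the receptor coding region. GFP11 is non-fluorescent on its own and reconstitutes fluorescent GFP only when GFP1-10 is supplied, so the endogenous receptor can be visualised in cells expressing that complementary fragment, with the seven repeats amplifying signal. The HA tag allows antibody detection. The guide RNA and nuclease are not part of this plasmid.
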