Addgene plasmid #221833: pTwist Amp_d5-HT2BR-7xsfGFP11-HA-HDR-donor
Purpose: Donor plasmid for inserting 7xGFP11-HA at the end of Drosophila 5-HT2BR coding frame
Depositing lab: Quentin Gaudry. Depositing organization: University of Maryland, College Park. Publication: Serotonin acts through multiple cellular targets during an olfactory critical period. Mallick A, Tan HL, Epstein JM, Gaudry Q, Dacks AM. bioRxiv [Preprint]. 2024 Apr 14:2024.04.14.589413. doi: 10.1101/2024.04.14.589413. PubMed 38645269.
Backbone
  Vector backbone: pTwist Amp High Copy
  Backbone manufacturer: TWIST Bioscience
  Vector type: Mammalian Expression, Insect Expression, CRISPR
Growth in bacteria
  Bacterial resistance: Ampicillin, 100 μg/mL
  Growth temperature: 37°C
  Growth strain: DH5alpha
  Copy number: High Copy
Gene/Insert
  Gene/Insert name: 7xGFP11-HA donor with 5-HT2BR homology arms
  Species: D. melanogaster (fly)
  Cloning method: Restriction Enzyme; 5′ cloning site unknown (unknown if destroyed)
  Sequencing primers: 5′ M13 fwd; 3′ M13 rev
Terms and licenses: Academic/Nonprofit Terms; Industry Terms: Not Available to Industry
Depositor comments: Please visit https://doi.org/10.1101/2024.04.14.589413 for bioRxiv preprint.
How to cite: pTwist Amp_d5-HT2BR-7xsfGFP11-HA-HDR-donor was a gift from Quentin Gaudry (Addgene plasmid # 221833 ; http://n2t.net/addgene:221833 ; RRID:Addgene_221833)
